Addgene plasmid #169181: pBIG1b_nsp7-Linker-nsp8 (SARS-CoV-2)
Purpose: Baculoviral transfer vector to express untagged nsp7-Linker-nsp8 fusion protein (SARS-CoV-2) in insect cells
Depositing lab: John Diffley. Depositing organization: Francis Crick Institute. Publication: Identifying SARS-CoV-2 antiviral compounds by screening for small molecule inhibitors of nsp12/7/8 RNA-dependent RNA polymerase. Bertolin AP, Weissmann F, Zeng J, Posse V, Milligan JC, Canal B, Ulferts R, Wu M, Drury LS, Howell M, Beale R, Diffley JFX. Biochem J. 2021 Jul 16;478(13):2425-2443. doi: 10.1042/BCJ20210200. PubMed 34198323.
Backbone
  Vector backbone: pBIG1b (biGBac)
  Vector type: Insect Expression
  Selectable markers: Gentamicin
Growth in bacteria
  Bacterial resistance: Ampicillin and Spectinomycin, 100 & 50 μg/mL
  Growth temperature: 37°C
  Growth strain: DH5alpha
  Copy number: Unknown
Gene/Insert
  Gene/Insert name: nsp7-Linker-nsp8 (alt names: nsp7L8; SARS-CoV-2 nsp7-Linker-nsp8 fusion protein)
  Species: Synthetic; SARS-CoV-2
  Mutation: Codon optimised for insect cells (Spodoptera frugiperda)
  Entrez Gene: ORF1ab (a.k.a. GU280_gp01)
  Promoter: Polyhedrin
  Tag / fusion protein: No purification tag; nsp7-nsp8 fusion protein with 6 aa linker (GGSGGS)
  Cloning method: Gibson Cloning
  Sequencing primers: 5′ TCAACAGGTTGAACTGCTGATC; 3′ GGTGTAGCGTCGTAAGCTAATAC
Terms and licenses: Academic/Nonprofit Terms; Industry Terms: Not Available to Industry
Depositor comments: Baculovirus generation using Tn7 transposition (Bac-to-Bac).
How to cite: pBIG1b_nsp7-Linker-nsp8 (SARS-CoV-2) was a gift from John Diffley (Addgene plasmid # 169181 ; http://n2t.net/addgene:169181 ; RRID:Addgene_169181)
