[The description below was written by a language model from this plasmid's Addgene catalogue record and pLannotate feature annotations shown in this document.]
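Description:
pBIG1b_nsp7-Linker-nsp8 (SARS-CoV-2) is a baculoviral transfer vector built on the pBIG1b backbone of the biGBac system, intended for producing recombinant protein in insect cells. In bacteria it is maintained through a high-copy ColE1/pUC-type origin and is selected with ampicillin and spectinomycin, consistent with the annotated β-lactamase (AmpR) and aadA (SmR) genes. An f1 origin is also present. Several short annotated fragments (an R6K γ origin piece, integron-derived sequences, a partial second GmR hit, and small SET1 and large T antigen matches) appear to be backbone remnants or incidental hits rather than functional parts. A single loxP site sits next to the cassette, though the record does not state a role for it.

The payload is a synthetic open reading frame, codon optimised for Spodoptera frugiperda, encoding SARS-CoV-2 nsp7 fused to nsp8 through a six-residue glycine-serine linker, with no purification tag. The feature table identifies this region as a fragment of the viral replicase polyprotein 1a. The functional text attached to that hit refers to nsp10, but this reflects the generic database entry, not the insert. Expression is driven by the strong, very late baculovirus polyhedrin promoter and terminated by an SV40 polyadenylation signal.

This cassette, together with a full-length gentamicin resistance gene, lies between the Tn7L and Tn7R ends. It can therefore be moved by Tn7 transposition into a bacmid (Bac-to-Bac approach), with gentamicin marking the transposed segment, to generate recombinant baculovirus. The associated work concerns the nsp12/7/8 RNA-dependent RNA polymerase and screening for small-molecule inhibitors, which suggests the fusion supplies the nsp7 and nsp8 cofactors for reconstituting that polymerase.
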