Features (pLannotate 1.2.2; 21 found; start..end, strand, type, name):
    119..175     -  CDS            GmR (fragment): gentamycin acetyltransferase; aacC1; confers resistance to gentamycin
    261..341     +  CDS            int (fragment): INT2_ECOLX - Protein inferred from homology: Swiss-Prot protein existence level 3. Putative integrase believed to be involved in the insertion of antibiotic resistance genes into plasmids and transposons. From Escherichia coli.
    636..801     +  mobile_element Tn7L: mini-Tn7 element (left end of the Tn7 transposon) Tn7
   1038..1087    -  CDS            SET1 (fragment): solubility-enhancement tag derived from T7 phage gene 10B
   1116..1250    -  polyA_signal   SV40 poly(A) signal: SV40 polyadenylation signal
   1273..1356    -  CDS            large T antigen (fragment): large T antigen from SV40 (simian virus 40)
   1383..2243    -  CDS            R1A_SARS2 (fragment): Experimental evidence at protein level: Swiss-Prot protein existence level 1. [Non-structural protein 10]: Plays a pivotal role in viral transcription by stimulating both nsp14 3'-5' exoribonuclease and nsp16 2'-O-methyltransferase activities. Therefore plays an essential role in viral mRNAs cap methylation. From Severe acute respiratory syndrome coronavirus 2 (2019-nCoV) (SARS-CoV-2).
   2296..2387    -  promoter       polyhedrin promoter: polh from Autographa californica; promoter for the baculovirus polyhedrin gene
   2482..2530    -  polyA_signal   HSV TK poly(A) signal: herpes simplex virus thymidine kinase polyadenylation signal (Cole and Stacy, 1985)
   2620..2653    -  protein_bind   loxP: Cre-mediated recombination occurs in the 8-bp core sequence (GCATACAT). Cre recombinase
   2682..2709    +  rep_origin     R6K γ ori (fragment): γ replication origin from E. coli plasmid R6K; requires the R6K initiator protein pi for replication
   2709..3071    +  CDS            YPR2_ECOLX (fragment): Protein predicted: Swiss-Prot protein existence level 4. From Escherichia coli.
   3049..3077    +  promoter       Pc promoter: intI1 (promoter lies within the coding sequence); class 1 integron promoter
   3266..3799    +  CDS            GmR: gentamycin acetyltransferase; aacC1; confers resistance to gentamycin
   3866..4090    +  mobile_element Tn7R: mini-Tn7 element (right end of the Tn7 transposon) Tn7
   4158..4209    +  misc_feature   bom (fragment): basis of mobility region from pBR322
   4395..4983    -  rep_origin     ori: high-copy-number ColE1/pMB1/pBR322/pUC origin of replication
   5154..6014    -  CDS            AmpR: β-lactamase; bla; confers resistance to ampicillin, carbenicillin, and related antibiotics
   6015..6119    -  promoter       AmpR promoter: bla
   6145..6599    -  rep_origin     f1 ori (sequence partly withheld): f1 bacteriophage origin of replication; arrow indicates direction of (+) strand synthesis
   6640..112     -  CDS            SmR (across the origin): aminoglycoside adenylyltransferase (Murphy, 1985); aadA; confers resistance to spectinomycin and streptomycin
>Addgene plasmid #169181 | pBIG1b_nsp7-Linker-nsp8 (SARS-CoV-2) | addgene full sequence | sequence record 334012 | Addgene NGS Result
CTGCGGAGCCGTACAAATGTACGGCCAGCAACGTCGGTTCGAGATGGCGCTCGATGACGCCAACTACCTC
TGATAGTTGAGTCGATACTTCGGCGATCACCGCTTCCCTCATGATGTTTAACTTTGTTTTAGGGCGACTG
CCCTGCTGCGTAACATCGTTGCTGCTCCATAACATCAAACATCGACCCACGGCGTAACGCGCTTGCTGCT
TGGATGCCCGAGGCATAGACTGTACCCCAAAAAAACAGTCATAACAAGCCATGAAAACCGCCACTGCGCC
GTTACCACCGCTGCGTTCGGTCAAGGTTCTGGACCAGTTGCGTGAGCGCATACGCTACTTACCGGTTTAT
TGACTACCGGAAGCAGTGTGACCGTGTGCTTCTCAAATGCCTGAGGCCAGTTTGCTCAGGCTCTCCCCGT
GGAGGTAATAATTGACGATATGATCATTTATTCTGCCTCCCAGTTCAGGCTGCAAATAAGCGTTGATATT
CAGTCAATTACAAACATTAATAACGAAGAGATGACAGAAAAATTTTCATTCTGTGACAGAGAAAAAGTAG
CCGAAGATGACGGTTTGTCACATGGAGTTGGCAGGATGTTTGATTAAAAACATAACAGGAAGAAAAATGC
CCCGCTGTGGGCGGACAAAATAGTTGGGAACTGGGAGGGGTGGAAATGGAGTTTTTAAGGATTATTTAGG
GAAGAGTGACAAAATAGATGGGAACTGGGTGTAGCGTCGTAAGCTAATACGAAAATTAAAAATGACAAAA
TAGTTTGGAACTAGATTTCACTTATCTGGTTCGGATCTCCTGTTTAAACGTGCAATAGTATCCAGTTTTT
AATTAACCCGTAGTGGCTATGGCAGGGCTTGCCGCCCCGACGTTGGCTGCGAGCCCTGGGCCTTCACCCG
AACTTGGGGGTTGGGGTGGGGAAAAGGAAGAAACGCGGGCGTATTGGTCCCAATGGGGTCTCGGTGGGGT
ATCGACGTAACCCCGATTGAGATATAGATTTATTTAAATGGTTATGATAGTTATTGCTCAGCGGTGGCAG
CAGCCAACTCAGCTTCCTTTCGGGCTTTGTTAGCAGCCGGATCTTCTAGGCTCAAGCAGTGATCAGATCC
AGACATGATAAGATACATTGATGAGTTTGGACAAACCACAACTAGAATGCAGTGAAAAAAATGCTTTATT
TGTGAAATTTGTGATGCTATTGCTTTATTTGTAACCATTATAAGCTGCAATAAACAAGTTAACAACAACA
ATTGCATTCATTTTATGTTTCAGGTTCAGGGGGAGGTGTGGGAGGTTTTTTAAAGCAAGTAAAACCTCTA
CAAATGTGGTATGGCTGATTATGATCCTCTAGTACTTCTCGACAAGCTTTTACTGCAGCTTCACAGCGGA
GTTAGCACGCAGAGCAGTCACGATCAGGGGCCAAGCCAGGTTGGGAGAGTTGTCCATGGAGATCTCGGAC
AGCTGCACGATCTTGGAGTCAGCGTCCACCACTTGCTGGATCTCCCACAGAGCGGAAGCGTAGGTGAAGG
TGGTGCCGTCGCAAGTGTTCTTGTAGGTGTTGTAGTCGGGGATGACCACCATCAGCTTAGCAGCGGTGGT
CAGAGGGATGATGTTCAGGGGCACGCAACCGTCACGAGCGTTGTTGATGATGTTGTTCAGAGCGTCGTTG
TCCAGCTTGCGGAGCATGGTGAACAGCATGGTCTGCATAGCGGAGGTCACTTTAGCACGCTTGTCCTCGG
AACGAGCCTGCTTGTACATCTGGGTCATAGCCTGGTCAGCCATCTTCTCGAGCTTGCGCTGCATAGCAGC
GTCACGGTCGAACTCGGACTTGGCCACGTTCAGGGACTTTTTCAGCTTCTTCAGCACCACCTCAGAGTCG
CCGTTAGCCACAGCCTGCTCGTAAGCCTCTTGAGCGGTAGCGAAAGCAGCGTAGGAGGGCAGAGAGGAGA
ACTCGGAAGCGATAGCGGAGCCACCAGATCCACCCTGCAGGGTAGCACGGTTGTCCAGCATCTCTTCGCA
CAGCTTGTTGATGTCCACAGCACCTTGCATAGACAGCAGGACGGACAGCAGGGACACCATCTTCTCGAAA
GCCTCGGTGGTGTCCTTAGCCAGCAGGATGTCGTTGTGCAGTTGGACGCACTGAGCCCACAGCTTGCTGG
AGGATTCCACACGCAGCTGTTGCAGCACAGACAGCAGCACCACGGAGGTGCACTTCACGTCGGACATCTT
GGACATGGTGGCTGGATCCGCGCCCGATGGTGGGACGGTATGAATAATCCGGAATATTTATAGGTTTTTT
TATTACAAAACTGTTACGAAAACAGTAAAATACTTATTTATTTGCGAGATGGTTATCATTTTAATTATCT
CCATGATCTATTAATATTCCGGAGTAGGTCGATTTAAATCTTTAGACCATAGAGCGTTCACTTGACAGAG
TGCCAGCCCTGGGACCGAACCCCGCGTTTATGAACAAACGACCCAACACCCGTGCGTTTTATTCTGTCTT
TTTATTGCCGTCATAGCGCGGGTTCCTTCCGGTATTGTCTCCTTCCGTGTTTCAGTTAGCCTCGATAAAA
ACCCCGATTGAGATATAGTTTAAACCCAGATAACTTCGTATAATGTATGCTATACGAAGTTATGGTACCG
CGGCCGCGTAGAGGATCTGTTGATCAGCAGTTCAACCTGTTGATAGTACAAACAAAGCTGTAGCCAACCA
CTAGAACTATAGCTAGAGTCCTGGGCGAACAAACGATGCTCGCCTTCCAGAAAACCGAGGATGCGAACCA
CTTCATCCGGGGTCAGCACCACCGGCAAGCGCCGCGACGGCCGAGGTCTACCGATCTCCTGAAGCAAGGG
CAGATCCGTGCACAGCACCTTGCCGTAGAAGAACAGCAAGGCCGCCAATGCCTGACGATGCGTGGAGACC
GAAACCTTGCGCTCGTTCGCCAGCCAGGACAGAAATGCCTCGACTTCGCTGCTGCCCAAGGTTGCCGGGT
GACGCACACCGTGGAAACGGATGAAGGCACAAACCCAGTTGACATAAGCCTGTTCGGTTCGTAAACTGTA
ATGCAAGTAGCGTATGCGCTCACGCAACTGGTCCAGAACCTTGACCGAACGCAGCGGTGGTAACGGCGCA
GTGGCGGTTTTCATGGCTTGTTATGACTGTTTTTTTGTACAGTCTATGCCTCGGGCATCCAAGCAGCAAG
CGCGTTACGCCGTGGGTCGATGTTTGATGTTATGGAGCAGCAACGATGTTACGCAGCAGCAACGATGTTA
CGCAGCAGGGCAGTCGCCCTAAAACAAAGTTAGGTGGCTCAAGTATGGGCATCATTCGCACATGTAGGCT
CGGCCCTGACCAAGTCAAATCCATGCGGGCTGCTCTTGATCTTTTCGGTCGTGAGTTCGGAGACGTAGCC
ACCTACTCCCAACATCAGCCGGACTCCGATTACCTCGGGAACTTGCTCCGTAGTAAGACATTCATCGCGC
TTGCTGCCTTCGACCAAGAAGCGGTTGTTGGCGCTCTCGCGGCTTACGTTCTGCCCAAGTTTGAGCAGCC
GCGTAGTGAGATCTATATCTATGATCTCGCAGTCTCCGGCGAGCACCGGAGGCAGGGCATTGCCACCGCG
CTCATCAATCTCCTCAAGCATGAGGCCAACGCGCTTGGTGCTTATGTGATCTACGTGCAAGCAGATTACG
GTGACGATCCCGCAGTGGCTCTCTATACAAAGTTGGGCATACGGGAAGAAGTGATGCACTTTGATATCGA
CCCAAGTACCGCCACCTAACAATTCGTTCAAGCCGAGATCGGCTTCCCGGCCGCGGAGTTGTTCGGTAAA
TTGTCACAACGCCGCGAATATAGTCTTTACCATGCCCTTGGCCACGCCCCTCTTTAATACGACGGGCAAT
TTGCACTTCAGAAAATGAAGAGTTTGCTTTAGCCATAACAAAAGTCCAGTATGCTTTTTCACAGCATAAC
TGGACTGATTTCAGTTTACAACTATTCTGTCTAGTTTAAGACTTTATTGTCATAGTTTAGATCTATTTTG
TTCAGTTTAAGACTTTATTGTCCGCCCACACCCGCTTACGCAGGGCATCCATTTATTACTCAACCGTAAC
CGATTTTGCCAGGTTACGCGGCTGGTCTATGCGGTGTGAAATACCGCACAGATGCGTAAGGAGAAAATAC
CGCATCAGGCGCTCTTCCGCTTCCTCGCTCACTGACTCGCTGCGCTCGGTCGTTCGGCTGCGGCGAGCGG
TATCAGCTCACTCAAAGGCGGTAATACGGTTATCCACAGAATCAGGGGATAACGCAGGAAAGAACATGTG
AGCAAAAGGCCAGCAAAAGGCCAGGAACCGTAAAAAGGCCGCGTTGCTGGCGTTTTTCCATAGGCTCCGC
CCCCCTGACGAGCATCACAAAAATCGACGCTCAAGTCAGAGGTGGCGAAACCCGACAGGACTATAAAGAT
ACCAGGCGTTTCCCCCTGGAAGCTCCCTCGTGCGCTCTCCTGTTCCGACCCTGCCGCTTACCGGATACCT
GTCCGCCTTTCTCCCTTCGGGAAGCGTGGCGCTTTCTCATAGCTCACGCTGTAGGTATCTCAGTTCGGTG
TAGGTCGTTCGCTCCAAGCTGGGCTGTGTGCACGAACCCCCCGTTCAGCCCGACCGCTGCGCCTTATCCG
GTAACTATCGTCTTGAGTCCAACCCGGTAAGACACGACTTATCGCCACTGGCAGCAGCCACTGGTAACAG
GATTAGCAGAGCGAGGTATGTAGGCGGTGCTACAGAGTTCTTGAAGTGGTGGCCTAACTACGGCTACACT
AGAAGAATAGTATTTGGTATCTGCGCTCTGCTGAAGCCAGTTACCTTCGGAAAAAGAGTTGGTAGCTCTT
GATCCGGCAAACAAACCACCGCTGGTAGCGGTGGTTTTTTTGTTTGCAAGCAGCAGATTACGCGCAGAAA
AAAAGGATCTCAAGAAGATCCTTTGATCTTTTCTACGGGGTCTGACGCTCAGTGGAACGAAAACTCACGT
TAAGGGATTTTGGTCATGAGATTATCAAAAAGGATCTTCACCTAGATCCTTTTAAATTAAAAATGAAGTT
TTAAATCAATCTAAAGTATATATGAGTAAACTTGGTCTGACAGTTACCAATGCTTAATCAGTGAGGCACC
TATCTCAGCGATCTGTCTATTTCGTTCATCCATAGTTGCCTGACTCCCCGTCGTGTAGATAACTACGATA
CGGGAGGGCTTACCATCTGGCCCCAGTGCTGCAATGATACCGCGAGACCCACGCTCACCGGCTCCAGATT
TATCAGCAATAAACCAGCCAGCCGGAAGGGCCGAGCGCAGAAGTGGTCCTGCAACTTTATCCGCCTCCAT
CCAGTCTATTAATTGTTGCCGGGAAGCTAGAGTAAGTAGTTCGCCAGTTAATAGTTTGCGCAACGTTGTT
GCCATTGCTACAGGCATCGTGGTGTCACGCTCGTCGTTTGGTATGGCTTCATTCAGCTCCGGTTCCCAAC
GATCAAGGCGAGTTACATGATCCCCCATGTTGTGCAAAAAAGCGGTTAGCTCCTTCGGTCCTCCGATCGT
TGTCAGAAGTAAGTTGGCCGCAGTGTTATCACTCATGGTTATGGCAGCACTGCATAATTCTCTTACTGTC
ATGCCATCCGTAAGATGCTTTTCTGTGACTGGTGAGTACTCAACCAAGTCATTCTGAGAATAGTGTATGC
GGCGACCGAGTTGCTCTTGCCCGGCGTCAATACGGGATAATACCGCGCCACATAGCAGAACTTTAAAAGT
GCTCATCATTGGAAAACGTTCTTCGGGGCGAAAACTCTCAAGGATCTTACCGCTGTTGAGATCCAGTTCG
ATGTAACCCACTCGTGCACCCAACTGATCTTCAGCATCTTTTACTTTCACCAGCGTTTCTGGGTGAGCAA
AAACAGGAAGGCAAAATGCCGCAAAAAAGGGAATAAGGGCGACACGGAAATGTTGAATACTCATACTCTT
CCTTTTTCAATATTATTGAAGCATTTATCAGGGTTATTGTCTCATGAGCGGATACATATTTGAATGTATT
TAGAAAAATAAACAAATAGGGGTTCCGCGCACATTTCCCCGAAAAGTGCCACCTAAATTGTAAGCGTTAA
TATTTTGTTAAAATTCGCGTTAAATTTTTGTTAAATCAGCTCATTTTTTAACCAATAGGCCGAAATCGGC
AAAATCCCTTATAAATCAAAAGAATAGACCGAGATAGGGT
[37 nt withheld, positions 6271-6307]
AAGAACGTGGACTCCAACGTCAAAGG
[49 nt withheld, positions 6334-6382]
T
[91 nt withheld, positions 6384-6474]
G
[124 nt withheld, positions 6476-6599]
CCCATTCGCCAATCCGTCGGCTTGAACGAATTGTTAGACATTATTTGCCGACTACCTTGGTGATCTCGCC
TTTCACGTAGTGGACAAATTCTTCCAACTGATCTGCGCGCGAGGCCAAGCGATCTTCTTCTTGTCCAAGA
TAAGCCTGTCTAGCTTCAAGTATGACGGGCTGATACTGGGCCGGCAGGCGCTCCATTGCCCAGTCGGCAG
CGACATCCTTCGGCGCGATTTTGCCGGTTACTGCGCTGTACCAAATGCGGGACAACGTAAGCACTACATT
TCGCTCATCGCCAGCCCAGTCGGGCGGCGAGTTCCATAGCGTTAAGGTTTCATTTAGCGCCTCAAATAGA
TCCTGTTCAGGAACCGGATCAAAGAGTTCCTCCGCCGCTGGACCTACCAAGGCAACGCTATGTTCTCTTG
CTTTTGTCAGCAAGATAGCCAGATCAATGTCGATCGTGGCTGGCTCGAAGATACCTGCAAGAATGTCATT
GCGCTGCCATTCTCCAAATTGCAGTTCGCGCTTAGCTGGATAACGCCACGGAATGATGTCGTCGTGCACA
ACAATGGTGACTTCTACAGCGCGGAGAATCTCGCTCTCTCCAGGGGAAGCCGAAGTTTCCAAAAGGTCGT
TGATCAAAGCTCGCCGCGTTGTTTCATCAAGCCTTACGGTCACCGTAACCAGCAAATCAATATCACTGTG
TGGCTTCAGGCCGCCATCCA
